Addgene plasmid #147262: pAc5.1B-EGFP-DmNot3-F818A-dsRNAres_Q
Purpose: Insect Expression of DmNot3-F818A-dsRNAres
Depositing lab: Elisa Izaurralde. Depositing organization: Max Planck Institute for Developmental Biology.
Backbone
  Vector backbone: Unknown
  Vector type: Insect Expression
Growth in bacteria
  Bacterial resistance: Ampicillin, 100 μg/mL
  Growth temperature: 37°C
  Growth strain: DH5alpha
  Copy number: Low Copy
Gene/Insert
  Gene/Insert name: DmNot3-F818A-dsRNAres (alt names: leathal (2)NC136; CG8426)
  Species: D. melanogaster (fly)
  Mutation: one silent mutation compared to the sequence given by NCBI: NM_136332.2.
  Entrez Gene: Not3 (a.k.a. Dmel_CG8426, CG8426, CNOT3, Dmel\CG8426, NOT3, NOT3.5, NOT3/5, l(2)NC136, not3, not3/5)
  Cloning method: Unknown
Terms and licenses: Academic/Nonprofit Terms; Industry Terms: Not Available to Industry
Depositor comments: Plasmids from this collection were made available to the research community and donated after the lab closed. Please note that the sequence provided by the depositing laboratory may be theoretical/predicted or based on Sanger sequencing results. There may be discrepancies between sequencing results obtained by Addgene and the depositor sequence. If an Addgene verified sequence is not available, please contact before placing your order to request that our lab fully sequence the plasmid.
How to cite: pAc5.1B-EGFP-DmNot3-F818A-dsRNAres_Q was a gift from Elisa Izaurralde (Addgene plasmid # 147262 ; http://n2t.net/addgene:147262 ; RRID:Addgene_147262)
