[The description below was written by a language model from this plasmid's Addgene catalogue record and pLannotate feature annotations shown in this document.]
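Description:
pAc5.1B-EGFP-DmNot3-F818A-dsRNAres_Q is an insect-cell expression plasmid for constitutive production of an EGFP-tagged mutant of Drosophila melanogaster Not3 (CG8426, the fly CNOT3 orthologue). The catalogue lists the backbone as unknown, although the name and annotated parts point to a pAc5.1-type vector. It is maintained in E. coli through a ColE1/pUC-type origin and selected with ampicillin via the β-lactamase gene and its bla promoter. The record lists the copy number as low even though the annotated origin is of the high-copy type. Short fragments of a tetracycline resistance gene and of SV40 large T antigen are also detected; these are not full-length and appear to be backbone remnants.

Expression is driven by the Drosophila actin 5C (Ac5) promoter, a strong constitutive promoter used in fly cell lines. It is followed directly by the EGFP coding sequence. The roughly 2.6 kb unannotated stretch between EGFP and the downstream V5 epitope tag presumably holds the Not3 insert, giving an N-terminal EGFP fusion. Whether the vector-encoded V5 tag is translated depends on a stop codon that the record does not state. An SV40 polyadenylation signal lies downstream.

The insert name indicates an F818A substitution and a "dsRNAres" version, meaning the coding sequence has been altered to escape a dsRNA targeting the endogenous transcript. The depositor also notes one silent change relative to the NCBI reference. Such constructs are typically used in complementation experiments, in which endogenous Not3 is depleted by RNAi and the tagged mutant is expressed in its place. The record itself states only insect expression as the purpose and does not say what the F818A mutation disrupts.
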