Features (pLannotate 1.2.2; 9 found; start..end, strand, type, name):
     56..2566    +  promoter       Ac5 promoter: Drosophila melanogaster actin 5C promoter
   2586..3302    +  CDS            EGFP: EGFP is a basic (constitutively fluorescent) green fluorescent protein published in 1996, derived from Aequorea victoria. It is reported to be a rapidly-maturing weak dimer with moderate acid sensitivity.
   5883..5924    +  CDS            V5 tag: epitope tag from simian virus 5
   6024..6158    -  polyA_signal   SV40 poly(A) signal: SV40 polyadenylation signal
   6181..6265    -  CDS            large T antigen (fragment): large T antigen from SV40 (simian virus 40)
   6266..6713    +  CDS            TcR (fragment): tetracycline efflux protein; tet; confers resistance to tetracycline
   6759..7347    -  rep_origin     ori: high-copy-number ColE1/pMB1/pBR322/pUC origin of replication
   7518..8378    -  CDS            AmpR: β-lactamase; bla; confers resistance to ampicillin, carbenicillin, and related antibiotics
   8379..8483    -  promoter       AmpR promoter: bla
>Addgene plasmid #147262 | pAc5.1B-EGFP-DmNot3-F818A-dsRNAres_Q | addgene full sequence | sequence record 355929 | Addgene NGS Result
CTTCAAGAATTAATTCTATATTCTAAAAACACAAATGATACTTCTAAAAAAAAATCATGAATGGCATCAA
CTCTGAATCAAATCTTTGCAGATGCACCTACTTCTCATTTCCACTGTCACATCATTTTTCCAGATCTCGC
TGCCTGTTATGTGGCCCACAAACCAAGACACGTTTTATGGCCATTAAAGCTGGCTGATCGTCGCCAAACA
CCAAATACATAATGAATATGTACACATTCGAGAAAGAAGCGATCAAAGAAGCGTCTTCGGGCGGAGTAGG
AGAATGCGGAGGAGAAGGAGAACGAGCTGATCTAGTATCTCTCCACAATCCAATGCCAACTGACCAACTG
GCCATATTCGGAGCAATTTGAAGCCAATTTCCATCGCCTGGCGATCGCTCCATTCTTGGCTATATGTTTT
TCACCGTTACCCGGGGCCATTTTCAAAGACTCGTCGGCAAGATAAGATTGTGTCACTCGCTGTCTCTCTT
CATTTGTCGAAGAATGCTGAGGAATTTCGCGATGACGTCGGCGAGTATTTTGAAGAATGAGAATAATTTG
TATTTATACGAAAATCAGTTAGTGGAATTTTCTACAAAAACATGTTATCTATAGATAATTTTGTTGCAAA
ATATGTTGACTATGACAAAGATTGTATGTATATACCTTTAATGTATTCTCATTTTCTTATGTATTTATAA
TGGCAATGATGATACTGATGATATTTTAAGATGATGCCAGACCAAAAGGCTTGAATTTCTGCGTCTTTTG
CCGAACGCAGTGCATGTGCAATTGTTGTTTTTTGGAATATTCAATTTTCGGACTGTCCGCTTTGATTTCA
GTTTCTTGGCTTATTCAAAAAGCAAAGTAAAGCCAAAAAAGCGAGATGGCAATACCAAATGCGGCAAAAC
GGTAGTGGAAGGAAAGGGGTGCGGGGCAGCGGAAGGAAGGGTGGGGCGGGGCGTGGCGGGGTCTGTGGCT
GGGCGCGACGTCACCGACGTTGGAGCCACTCCTTTGACCATGTGTGCGTGTGTGTATTATTCGTGTCTCG
CCACTCGCCGGTTGTTTTTTTCTTTTTATGCTGCGCTCTCTCTAGCGCCATCTCGCTTACGCATGCTCAA
CGCACCGCATGTTGCCGTTTCCTTTTATGCGTCATTTTGGCTCGAAATAGGCAATTATTTAAACAAAGAT
TAGTCAACGAAAACGCTAAAATAAATAAGTCTACAATATGGTTACTTATTGCCATGTGTGTGCAGCCAAC
GATAGCAACAAAAGCAACAACACAGGTGGCTTTCCCTCTTTCACTTTTTGTTTGCAAGCCGCGTGCGAGC
AAGACGGCACGACCGGCAAACGCAATTACGCTGACAAAGAGCAGACGAAGTTTTGGCGAAAAACATCAAG
GCGCCTGATACGAATGCATTTGCAATAACAATTGCGATATTTAATATTGTTTATGAAGCTGTTTGACTTC
AAAACACACAAAAAAAAAAAATAAAACAAATTATTTGAAAGAGAATTAGGAATCGGACGCTTATCGTTAG
GGTAACAACAAGAAATGCTTACTGAGTCACAGCCTCTGGAAAACTGCCGCAAGCCAGAGAGAGAGAGAAA
AAGAGGGAGAGCAGCTTAGACCGCATGTGCTTGTGTGTGAGGCGTCTCTCTCTTCGTCTCTGTTGCGCAA
ACGCATAGACTGCACTGAAAAAATCGATTACCTATTTTTTATGAATGAATATTTGCACTATTACTATTCA
AAACTATTAAGATAGCAATCACATTCAATAGCCAAATACTATACCACCTGAGCGATGCAACGAAATGATC
AATTTGAGCAAAAATGCTGCATATTTAGGACGGCATCATTATAGAAATGCTTCTTGCTGTGTACTTTTCT
CTCGTCTGGCAGCTGTTTCGCCGTTATTGTTAAAACCGGCTTAAGTTAGGTGTGTTTTCTACGACTAGTG
AATGCCCTACTAGAAGATGTGTGTTGCACAAAATGTCCCTGGAATAACCAATTTGAAGTGCAGATAGCAG
TAAACGTAAGCTAATATGAATATTATTTAACTGTAATGTTTTAATATCGCTGGACATTACTAATAAACCC
ACTATAAACACATGTACATATGTATGTTTTGGCATACAATGAGTAGTTGGGGAAAAAATGTGTAAAAGCA
CCGTGACCATCACAGCATAAAGATAACCAGCTGAAGTATCGAATATGAGTAACCCCCAAATTGAATCACA
TGCCGCAACTGATAGGACCCATGGAAGTACACTCTTCATGGCGATATACAAGACACACACAAGCACGAAC
ACCCAGTTGCGGAGGAAATTCTCCGTAAATGAAAACCCAATCGGCGAACAATTCATACCCATATATGGTA
AAAGTTTTGAACGCGACTTGAGAGCGGAGAGCATTGCGGCTGATAAGGTTTTAGCGCTAAGCGGGCTTTA
TAAAACGGGCTGCGGGACCAGTTTTCATATCACTACCGTTTGAGTTCTTGTGCTGTGTGGATACTCCTCC
CGACACAAAGCCGCTCCATCAGCCAGCAGTCGTCTAATCCAGAGACCCCGGATCGGGGTACCATCATGGT
GAGCAAGGGCGAGGAGCTGTTCACCGGGGTGGTGCCCATCCTGGTCGAGCTGGACGGCGACGTAAACGGC
CACAAGTTCAGCGTGTCCGGCGAGGGCGAGGGCGATGCCACCTACGGCAAGCTGACCCTGAAGTTCATCT
GCACCACCGGCAAGCTGCCCGTGCCCTGGCCCACCCTCGTGACCACCCTGACCTACGGCGTGCAGTGCTT
CAGCCGCTACCCCGACCACATGAAGCAGCACGACTTCTTCAAGTCCGCCATGCCCGAAGGCTACGTCCAG
GAGCGCACCATCTTCTTCAAGGACGACGGCAACTACAAGACCCGCGCCGAGGTGAAGTTCGAGGGCGACA
CCCTGGTGAACCGCATCGAGCTGAAGGGCATCGACTTCAAGGAGGACGGCAACATCCTGGGGCACAAGCT
GGAGTACAACTACAACAGCCACAACGTCTATATCATGGCCGACAAGCAGAAGAACGGCATCAAGGTGAAC
TTCAAGATCCGCCACAACATCGAGGACGGCAGCGTGCAGCTCGCCGACCACTACCAGCAGAACACCCCCA
TCGGCGACGGCCCCGTGCTGCTGCCCGACAACCACTACCTGAGCACCCAGTCCGCCCTGAGCAAAGACCC
CAACGAGAAGCGCGATCACATGGTCCTGCTGGAGTTCGTGACCGCCGCCGGGATCACTCTCGGCATGGAC
GAGCTGTACAAGCCAAGCTTGATGGCTGCGACGAGAAAATTGCAAGGCGAAATTGATCGATGTTTAAAAA
AGGTAGCAGAGGGCGTTGAAACGTTTGAGGATATTTGGAAAAAAGTACACAATGCGACAAACACCAATCA
GAAGCAAAAACATCTGCAGGAGAAGTATGAGGCAGACCTCAAAAAGGAAATCAAGGAATTGCAACGACTT
CGCGACCAAATTAAATCATGGATTGCATCAGCTGAAATTAAGGATAAGAGCTCCCTTCTTGAGAATCGAC
GTCTCATTGAAACACAAATGGAACGCTTTAAGGTGGTTGAGCGCGAGACGAAAACAAAAGCCTACTCCAA
GGAAGGCTTGGGGGCTGCACAAAAAATGGACCCAGCTCAACGCATCAAGGATGATGCGCGTAACTGGCTA
ACGTCCAGTATTTCGAGCTTGCAGATTCAGATCGATCAATACGAATCCGAAATTGAGAGCCTGCTGGCCG
GAAAGAAAAAGCGCCTAGACCGTGATAAACAAGAACGTATGGACGATCTTCGCGGCAAACTGGATCGTCA
CAAATTCCATATTACCAAATTGGAGACATTGCTGCGATTGTTGGATAACGATGGAGTGGAGGCTGAACAA
GTTAATAAAATTAAGGATGACGTGGAGTATTATATCGACAGTAGCCAGGAACCCGATTTCGAAGAGAACG
AATTTATTTATGACGACATTATCGGATTGGACGAGGTCGAACTTTCGGGAACCGCCACGACCGATTCCAA
TAATTCCAATGAAACCTCCGGAAGTCCCTCCTCGGTGACGAGCGGCGGATCGCCCAGTCAAAGCCCAGTG
ACCGTCCAGCAGATCCTAAATACAAGCAGCCAAGGTGCTGCCTCGTCCGGCTCCTCCGCTGCCTCCGCTG
CGTTGTTCCAACAACAATTGACCGCCGCTCAGTCCAACGGAAATAACGTCGGATATGCCTCCGATACGTC
GGCTGCCTCATCCTCAGCCACCACCTCAACCGACCCAGCCGGAGGAACGGTCGCCGTTAACTGCGTCGGC
GGTCTTGCTGACAAGCGTAATAAGAGCAGCGAAAGCAATGCCCTAAAATTGAAACCACAACCTCATCAAC
TTATAAAACCTACCCCTGTACGAGCCACGGCCAAGCTGCCTCTGAGCAGTGATACCCAAGTCAATAAGAT
TGTCAGTTCAACTCCCAGCAAAAATCAGCAACAGCTGCCTACAGCAGCTTCAATCGTTGCAACCTCCGCT
ATGCAATCGCAAAGCAGTATCGGAAGTTGCAGCTCCACTGGAGGAACGGGAGCATCTCAATCAGCTTCTA
GTGGTAACAATCCTGGTAACAATCCTGCGGTTCAGCCAAATGCTCCAACGCCTGGTCAAAGCGGCATTGC
CGCTGCAGCAGCTTCGACTAATGTTGTTTCGGCGACGATTGTGAGCAGCGCCAATGTTCAAGGCCAATCT
GTGATCCAACCAACACCAACAATTGCATTTGCTGCAGTAGCAAAACACAATACATCACTCCTGGAAAATG
GTCCTGTTTTGCAACAGCAACTAGCAGTAACTCCTACTGTGGCAGCTATCGTAGGAGCTGGAACGCAGGC
GCAGCAAAAACATGTGCCACCATTATCCAATCTTCAAACAAATTCCCCTCACATACAAAATGGTCTTCCT
GTCTCGGACAGTACTAATGACAACAGCTGCAATGTCGTCGATACGATTTCTCTAAAAACAATGGCACAGG
ATGCTATTAATCGATCTGCGATCGATCCTAATTCACTGAATCAGCAGCAAACAAGCAGCATCGATCTGAG
ACAGCCGCAGTCGCAGAAATCACTTCTCCAACATTTCAACTCTGAAACCAACACGAATCAACAGCAATTG
ACATCGCAGCAGCAGCAACAGCTTCAGAATAACTCCCTTGCTGCGACCACAGGTTCTAACAACGGAACTT
CAACTGGTAGTGGTCTCATGAATGTAGCAAACGCTACTGGTCAGCCTATCAGCGGCAATGCCAAAACGCA
TGCGTGCCAACCCCAACAGATGGCCACGACGGAAGCGCACATTCCCACACTGCTTGGTGTGACACCACTT
GGGCCAACACCACTTCAAAAGGAGCACCAAATGCAGTTCCAAATGATGGAAGCTGCCTACTATCACCTGC
CACAGCCTATGGACACGGAAAAGCTACAAACGTACTTTCATCGCGCACCAGTGCTCACGCCATCGCACTA
TCCCCAGGCACAGATGCCAATATATGATACAGTTGAGTTTTATCAACGACTCTCAACGGAGACCCTTTTT
TTTGTGTTCTACTATATGGAGGGCTCCAAGGCCCAGTATCTAGCGGCCAAGGCCTTAAAAAAGCAGAGCT
GGCGTTTCCACACAAAGTATATGATGTGGTTTCAAAGGCACGAGGAGCCGAAGATTATCAACGATGATTA
CGAACAGGGTACGTACATCTATGCTGATTATGAAAAGTGGAGTCAGCGAAAGAAGGAGGGATTCACCTTT
GAATACAAGTACTTAGAGGACAAGGAGCTGAATTGAGGCGGCCGCTCGAGTCTAGAGGGCCCGCGGTTCG
AAGGTAAGCCTATCCCTAACCCTCTCCTCGGTCTCGATTCTACGCGTACCGGTCATCATCACCATCACCA
TTGAGTTTAAACCCGCTGATCAGCCTCGACTGTGCCTTCTAAGGCCTGAGCTCGCTGATCAGCCTCGATC
GAGGATCCAGACATGATAAGATACATTGATGAGTTTGGACAAACCACAACTAGAATGCAGTGAAAAAAAT
GCTTTATTTGTGAAATTTGTGATGCTATTGCTTTATTTGTAACCATTATAAGCTGCAATAAACAAGTTAA
CAACAACAATTGCATTCATTTTATGTTTCAGGTTCAGGGGGAGGTGTGGGAGGTTTTTTAAAGCAAGTAA
AACCTCTACAAATGTGGTATGGCTGATTATGATCAGTCGACCGATGCCCTTGAGAGCCTTCAACCCAGTC
AGCTCCTTCCGGTGGGCGCGGGGCATGACTATCGTCGCCGCACTTATGACTGTCTTCTTTATCATGCAAC
TCGTAGGACAGGTGCCGGCAGCGCTCTGGGTCATTTTCGGCGAGGACCGCTTTCGCTGGAGCGCGACGAT
GATCGGCCTGTCGCTTGCGGTATTCGGAATCTTGCACGCCCTCGCTCAAGCCTTCGTCACTGGTCCCGCC
ACCAAACGTTTCGGCGAGAAGCAGGCCATTATCGCCGGCATGGCGGCCGACGCGCTGGGCTACGTCTTGC
TGGCGTTCGCGACGCGAGGCTGGATGGCCTTCCCCATTATGATTCTTCTCGCTTCCGGCGGCATCGGGAT
GCCCGCGTTGCAGGCCATGCTGTCCAGGCAGGTAGATGACGACCATCAGGGACAGCTTCAAGGCCAGCAA
AAGGCCAGGAACCGTAAAAAGGCCGCGTTGCTGGCGTTTTTCCATAGGCTCCGCCCCCCTGACGAGCATC
ACAAAAATCGACGCTCAAGTCAGAGGTGGCGAAACCCGACAGGACTATAAAGATACCAGGCGTTTCCCCC
TGGAAGCTCCCTCGTGCGCTCTCCTGTTCCGACCCTGCCGCTTACCGGATACCTGTCCGCCTTTCTCCCT
TCGGGAAGCGTGGCGCTTTCTCATAGCTCACGCTGTAGGTATCTCAGTTCGGTGTAGGTCGTTCGCTCCA
AGCTGGGCTGTGTGCACGAACCCCCCGTTCAGCCCGACCGCTGCGCCTTATCCGGTAACTATCGTCTTGA
GTCCAACCCGGTAAGACACGACTTATCGCCACTGGCAGCAGCCACTGGTAACAGGATTAGCAGAGCGAGG
TATGTAGGCGGTGCTACAGAGTTCTTGAAGTGGTGGCCTAACTACGGCTACACTAGAAGGACAGTATTTG
GTATCTGCGCTCTGCTGAAGCCAGTTACCTTCGGAAAAAGAGTTGGTAGCTCTTGATCCGGCAAACAAAC
CACCGCTGGTAGCGGTGGTTTTTTTGTTTGCAAGCAGCAGATTACGCGCAGAAAAAAAGGATCTCAAGAA
GATCCTTTGATCTTTTCTACGGGGTCTGACGCTCAGTGGAACGAAAACTCACGTTAAGGGATTTTGGTCA
TGAGATTATCAAAAAGGATCTTCACCTAGATCCTTTTAAATTAAAAATGAAGTTTTAAATCAATCTAAAG
TATATATGAGTAAACTTGGTCTGACAGTTACCAATGCTTAATCAGTGAGGCACCTATCTCAGCGATCTGT
CTATTTCGTTCATCCATAGTTGCCTGACTCCCCGTCGTGTAGATAACTACGATACGGGAGGGCTTACCAT
CTGGCCCCAGTGCTGCAATGATACCGCGAGACCCACGCTCACCGGCTCCAGATTTATCAGCAATAAACCA
GCCAGCCGGAAGGGCCGAGCGCAGAAGTGGTCCTGCAACTTTATCCGCCTCCATCCAGTCTATTAATTGT
TGCCGGGAAGCTAGAGTAAGTAGTTCGCCAGTTAATAGTTTGCGCAACGTTGTTGCCATTGCTGCAGGCA
TCGTGGTGTCACGCTCGTCGTTTGGTATGGCTTCATTCAGCTCCGGTTCCCAACGATCAAGGCGAGTTAC
ATGATCCCCCATGTTGTGCAAAAAAGCGGTTAGCTCCTTCGGTCCTCCGATCGTTGTCAGAAGTAAGTTG
GCCGCAGTGTTATCACTCATGGTTATGGCAGCACTGCATAATTCTCTTACTGTCATGCCATCCGTAAGAT
GCTTTTCTGTGACTGGTGAGTACTCAACCAAGTCATTCTGAGAATAGTGTATGCGGCGACCGAGTTGCTC
TTGCCCGGCGTCAACACGGGATAATACCGCGCCACATAGCAGAACTTTAAAAGTGCTCATCATTGGAAAA
CGTTCTTCGGGGCGAAAACTCTCAAGGATCTTACCGCTGTTGAGATCCAGTTCGATGTAACCCACTCGTG
CACCCAACTGATCTTCAGCATCTTTTACTTTCACCAGCGTTTCTGGGTGAGCAAAAACAGGAAGGCAAAA
TGCCGCAAAAAAGGGAATAAGGGCGACACGGAAATGTTGAATACTCATACTCTTCCTTTTTCAATATTAT
TGAAGCATTTATCAGGGTTATTGTCTCATGAGCGGATACATATTTGAATGTATTTAGAAAAATAAACAAA
TAGGGGTTCCGCGCACATTTCCCCGAAAAGTGCCACCTGACGTCTAAGAAACCATTATTATCATGACATT
AACCTATAAAAATAGGCGTATCACGAGGCCCTTTCGT
